Addgene plasmid #172866: pAG668 lifeAct-pFAST
Purpose: Expresses LifeAct-pFAST in mammalian cells (actin labeling)
Depositing lab: Arnaud Gautier. Depositing organization: Sorbonne Université. Publication: Engineering of a fluorescent chemogenetic reporter with tunable color for advanced live-cell imaging. Benaissa H, Ounoughi K, Aujard I, Fischer E, Goiame R, Nguyen J, Tebo AG, Li C, Le Saux T, Bertolin G, Tramier M, Danglot L, Pietrancosta N, Morin X, Jullien L, Gautier A. Nat Commun. 2021 Nov 30;12(1):6989. doi: 10.1038/s41467-021-27334-0. PubMed 34848727.
Backbone
  Vector backbone: pIRES
  Backbone size w/o insert (bp): 3969
  Total vector size (bp): 4445
  Vector type: Mammalian Expression
  Selectable markers: Neomycin (select with G418)
Growth in bacteria
  Bacterial resistance: Kanamycin, 50 μg/mL
  Growth temperature: 37°C
  Growth strain: DH5alpha
  Copy number: High Copy
Gene/Insert
  Gene/Insert name: LifeAct-pFAST (alt name: pFAST fused to LifeAct)
  Species: Synthetic
  Insert size (bp): 477
  Promoter: CMV
  Tag / fusion protein: Myc tag (C terminal on insert)
  Cloning method: Gibson Cloning
  Sequencing primers: 5′ CGCAAATGGGCGGTAGGCGTG
Terms and licenses: Academic/Nonprofit Terms; Industry Terms: Not Available to Industry
Depositor comments: Please visit https://www.biorxiv.org/content/10.1101/2021.01.29.428635v2 for bioRxiv preprint.
How to cite: pAG668 lifeAct-pFAST was a gift from Arnaud Gautier (Addgene plasmid # 172866 ; http://n2t.net/addgene:172866 ; RRID:Addgene_172866)
