[The description below was written by a language model from this plasmid's Addgene catalogue record and pLannotate feature annotations shown in this document.]
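Description:
pAG668 lifeAct-pFAST is a mammalian expression plasmid of roughly 4.4 kb, catalogued as built on a pIRES backbone, that produces an actin-targeted version of the chemogenetic fluorescent reporter pFAST. It is propagated in E. coli from a high-copy ColE1/pUC-type origin and also carries an f1 phage origin. A single NeoR/KanR (Tn5 aminoglycoside phosphotransferase) gene serves both hosts. The bacterial AmpR (bla) promoter drives it for kanamycin selection in bacteria, and the SV40 enhancer/early promoter, paired with an HSV TK polyadenylation signal, drives it for G418 selection of transfected mammalian cells. Despite the backbone name, the feature table annotates no IRES element. Several short hits (RSF ori, ble, bGH poly(A), SV40 large T fragments) look like partial matches or backbone remnants rather than functional parts.

The payload is a synthetic open reading frame of about 477 bp under the human CMV immediate-early enhancer and promoter, terminated by an SV40 poly(A) signal. It begins with LifeAct, the short F-actin-binding peptide taken from the N-terminus of yeast Abp140, which the annotation detects as an ABP140 fragment. This is fused in frame to pFAST, followed by a C-terminal Myc epitope tag for antibody detection. The annotation software labels the reporter as Y-FAST because pFAST is an engineered relative of that photoactive-yellow-protein-derived tag. FAST-family tags are not fluorescent on their own but bind cell-permeant fluorogenic dyes that light up on binding. According to the associated publication title, this reporter offers tunable colour. The construct is intended for labelling actin in live mammalian cells for fluorescence imaging.
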