Features (pLannotate 1.2.2; 17 found; start..end, strand, type, name):
     12..71      +  rep_origin     RSF ori (fragment): Plasmids containing the RSF 1030 origin of replication can be propagated in E. coli cells that contain additional plasmids with compatible origins.
    139..442     +  enhancer       CMV enhancer: human cytomegalovirus immediate early enhancer
    443..646     +  promoter       CMV promoter: human cytomegalovirus (CMV) immediate early promoter
    669..692     +  misc_feature   MCS (fragment): multiple cloning site
    699..764     +  CDS            ABP140 (fragment): AB140_YEAST - Also known as TRM140. Experimental evidence at protein level: Swiss-Prot protein existence level 1. S-adenosyl-L-methionine-dependent methyltransferase that mediates N(3)-methylcytidine modification of residue 32 of the tRNA anticodon loop of tRNA(Thr) and tRNA(Ser). Binds F-actin and shows weak F-actin cross-linking activity. From Saccharomyces cerevisiae (strain ATCC 204508 / S288c) (Baker's yeast).
    765..1139    +  CDS            Y-FAST: small protein tag, derived from photoactive yellow protein, that allows in vivo fluorescent labeling by addition of a cell-permeant fluorogen (Plamont et al., 2016)
   1149..1175    +  CDS            Myc (fragment): Myc (human c-Myc proto-oncogene) epitope tag
   1197..1280    +  CDS            large T antigen (fragment): large T antigen from SV40 (simian virus 40)
   1303..1424    +  polyA_signal   SV40 poly(A) signal: SV40 polyadenylation signal
   1458..1886    -  rep_origin     f1 ori (sequence partly withheld): f1 bacteriophage origin of replication; arrow indicates direction of (+) strand synthesis
   1913..2017    +  promoter       AmpR promoter: bla
   2019..2376    +  promoter       SV40 promoter: SV40 enhancer and early promoter
   2411..3205    +  CDS            NeoR/KanR: aminoglycoside phosphotransferase from Tn5; aph(3')-II (or nptII); confers resistance to neomycin, kanamycin, and G418 (Geneticin®)
   3226..3375    +  CDS            ble (fragment): BLE_KLEPN - Experimental evidence at protein level: Swiss-Prot protein existence level 1. Binding protein with a strong affinity to the bleomycin family of antibiotics. Binds to CL990; an antimitotic-antibiotic compound. From Klebsiella pneumoniae.
   3437..3484    +  polyA_signal   HSV TK poly(A) signal: herpes simplex virus thymidine kinase polyadenylation signal (Cole and Stacy, 1985)
   3575..3591    -  polyA_signal   bGH poly(A) signal (fragment): bovine growth hormone polyadenylation signal
   3813..4401    +  rep_origin     ori: high-copy-number ColE1/pMB1/pBR322/pUC origin of replication
>Addgene plasmid #172866 | pAG668 lifeAct-pFAST | addgene full sequence | sequence record 353707 | Addgene NGS Result
TTTTGCTGGCCTTTTGCTCACATGTTCTTTCCTGCGTTATCCCCTGATTCTGTGGATAACCGTATTACCG
CCATGCATTAGTTATTAATAGTAATCAATTACGGGGTCATTAGTTCATAGCCCATATATGGAGTTCCGCG
TTACATAACTTACGGTAAATGGCCCGCCTGGCTGACCGCCCAACGACCCCCGCCCATTGACGTCAATAAT
GACGTATGTTCCCATAGTAACGCCAATAGGGACTTTCCATTGACGTCAATGGGTGGAGTATTTACGGTAA
ACTGCCCACTTGGCAGTACATCAAGTGTATCATATGCCAAGTACGCCCCCTATTGACGTCAATGACGGTA
AATGGCCCGCCTGGCATTATGCCCAGTACATGACCTTATGGGACTTTCCTACTTGGCAGTACATCTACGT
ATTAGTCATCGCTATTACCATGGTGATGCGGTTTTGGCAGTACATCAATGGGCGTGGATAGCGGTTTGAC
TCACGGGGATTTCCAAGTCTCCACCCCATTGACGTCAATGGGAGTTTGTTTTGGCACCAAAATCAACGGG
ACTTTCCAAAATGTCGTAACAACTCCGCCCCATTGACGCAAATGGGCGGTAGGCGTGTACGGTGGGAGGT
CTATATAAGCAGAGCTGGTTTAGTGAACCGTCAGATCCGCTAGCGCTACCGGACTCAGATCTGCCACCAT
GGGCGTGGCCGACTTGATCAAGAAGTTCGAGTCCATCTCCAAGGAGGAGGGGGATCCACCGGTCATGGAG
CATGTTGCCTTTGGCAGTGAGGACATCGAGAACACTCTGGCCAATATGGACGACGAACAACTGGATAGGT
TGGCCTTTGGCGTAATTCAGCTCGATGGTGACGGGAATATCCTGCTGTACAATGCTGCTGAAGGGGACAT
CACTGGCAGAGATCCCAAACAGGTGATTGGGAAGAACTTCTTCAAGGATGTTGCACCTGGAACGGATACT
CCCGAGTTTTACGGCAAATTCAAGGAAGGCGCAGCGTCAGGGAATCTGAACACCATGTTCGAATGGACGA
TACCGACAAGCAGGGGACCAACCAAGGTCAAGGTGCACTTGAAGAAAGCCCTTTCCGGTGACAGATATTG
GGTCTTTGTGAAACGGGTGGGATCCGAACAAAAGCTTATTTCTGAAGAGGACTTGTAATAGGCGGCCGCG
ACTCTAGATCATAATCAGCCATACCACATTTGTAGAGGTTTTACTTGCTTTAAAAAACCTCCCACACCTC
CCCCTGAACCTGAAACATAAAATGAATGCAATTGTTGTTGTTAACTTGTTTATTGCAGCTTATAATGGTT
ACAAATAAAGCAATAGCATCACAAATTTCACAAATAAAGCATTTTTTTCACTGCATTCTAGTTGTGGTTT
GTCCAAACTCATCAATGTATCTTAAGGCGTAAATTGTAAGCGTTAATATTTTGTTAAAATTCGCGTTAAA
TTTTTGTTAAATCAGCTCATTTTTTAACCAATAGGCCGAAATCGGCAAAATCCCTTATAAATCAAAAGAA
TAGACCGAGATAGGGT
[37 nt withheld, positions 1557-1593]
AAAGAACGTGGACTCCAACGTCAAAGG
[49 nt withheld, positions 1621-1669]
T
[91 nt withheld, positions 1671-1761]
G
[124 nt withheld, positions 1763-1886]
CAGGTGGCACTTTTCGGGGAAATGTGCGCGGAACCCCTATTTGTTTATTTTTCTAAATACATTCAAATAT
GTATCCGCTCATGAGACAATAACCCTGATAAATGCTTCAATAATATTGAAAAAGGAAGAGTCCTGAGGCG
GAAAGAACCAGCTGTGGAATGTGTGTCAGTTAGGGTGTGGAAAGTCCCCAGGCTCCCCAGCAGGCAGAAG
TATGCAAAGCATGCATCTCAATTAGTCAGCAACCAGGTGTGGAAAGTCCCCAGGCTCCCCAGCAGGCAGA
AGTATGCAAAGCATGCATCTCAATTAGTCAGCAACCATAGTCCCGCCCCTAACTCCGCCCATCCCGCCCC
TAACTCCGCCCAGTTCCGCCCATTCTCCGCCCCATGGCTGACTAATTTTTTTTATTTATGCAGAGGCCGA
GGCCGCCTCGGCCTCTGAGCTATTCCAGAAGTAGTGAGGAGGCTTTTTTGGAGGCCTAGGCTTTTGCAAA
GATCGATCAAGAGACAGGATGAGGATCGTTTCGCATGATTGAACAAGATGGATTGCACGCAGGTTCTCCG
GCCGCTTGGGTGGAGAGGCTATTCGGCTATGACTGGGCACAACAGACAATCGGCTGCTCTGATGCCGCCG
TGTTCCGGCTGTCAGCGCAGGGGCGCCCGGTTCTTTTTGTCAAGACCGACCTGTCCGGTGCCCTGAATGA
ACTGCAAGACGAGGCAGCGCGGCTATCGTGGCTGGCCACGACGGGCGTTCCTTGCGCAGCTGTGCTCGAC
GTTGTCACTGAAGCGGGAAGGGACTGGCTGCTATTGGGCGAAGTGCCGGGGCAGGATCTCCTGTCATCTC
ACCTTGCTCCTGCCGAGAAAGTATCCATCATGGCTGATGCAATGCGGCGGCTGCATACGCTTGATCCGGC
TACCTGCCCATTCGACCACCAAGCGAAACATCGCATCGAGCGAGCACGTACTCGGATGGAAGCCGGTCTT
GTCGATCAGGATGATCTGGACGAAGAGCATCAGGGGCTCGCGCCAGCCGAACTGTTCGCCAGGCTCAAGG
CGAGCATGCCCGACGGCGAGGATCTCGTCGTGACCCATGGCGATGCCTGCTTGCCGAATATCATGGTGGA
AAATGGCCGCTTTTCTGGATTCATCGACTGTGGCCGGCTGGGTGTGGCGGACCGCTATCAGGACATAGCG
TTGGCTACCCGTGATATTGCTGAAGAGCTTGGCGGCGAATGGGCTGACCGCTTCCTCGTGCTTTACGGTA
TCGCCGCTCCCGATTCGCAGCGCATCGCCTTCTATCGCCTTCTTGACGAGTTCTTCTGAGCGGGACTCTG
GGGTTCGAAATGACCGACCAAGCGACGCCCAACCTGCCATCACGAGATTTCGATTCCACCGCCGCCTTCT
ATGAAAGGTTGGGCTTCGGAATCGTTTTCCGGGACGCCGGCTGGATGATCCTCCAGCGCGGGGATCTCAT
GCTGGAGTTCTTCGCCCACACTAGGGGGAGGCTAACTGAAACACGGAAGGAGACAATACCGGAAGGAACC
CGCGCTATGACGGCAATAAAAAGACAGAATAAAACGCACGGTGTTGGGTCGTTTGTTCATAAACGCGGGG
TTCGGTCCCAGGGCTGGCACTCTGTCGATACCCCACCGAGACCCCATTGGGGCCAATACGCCCGCGTTTC
TTCCTTTTCCCCACCCCACCCCCCAAGTTCGGGTGAAGGCCCAGGGCTCGCAGCCAACGTCGGGGCGGCA
GGCCCTGCCATAGCCTCAGGTTACTCATATATACTTTAGATTGATTTAAAACTTCATTTTTAATTTAAAA
GGATCTAGGTGAAGATCCTTTTTGATAATCTCATGACCAAAATCCCTTAACGTGAGTTTTCGTTCCACTG
AGCGTCAGACCCCGTAGAAAAGATCAAAGGATCTTCTTGAGATCCTTTTTTTCTGCGCGTAATCTGCTGC
TTGCAAACAAAAAAACCACCGCTACCAGCGGTGGTTTGTTTGCCGGATCAAGAGCTACCAACTCTTTTTC
CGAAGGTAACTGGCTTCAGCAGAGCGCAGATACCAAATACTGTTCTTCTAGTGTAGCCGTAGTTAGGCCA
CCACTTCAAGAACTCTGTAGCACCGCCTACATACCTCGCTCTGCTAATCCTGTTACCAGTGGCTGCTGCC
AGTGGCGATAAGTCGTGTCTTACCGGGTTGGACTCAAGACGATAGTTACCGGATAAGGCGCAGCGGTCGG
GCTGAACGGGGGGTTCGTGCACACAGCCCAGCTTGGAGCGAACGACCTACACCGAACTGAGATACCTACA
GCGTGAGCTATGAGAAAGCGCCACGCTTCCCGAAGGGAGAAAGGCGGACAGGTATCCGGTAAGCGGCAGG
GTCGGAACAGGAGAGCGCACGAGGGAGCTTCCAGGGGGAAACGCCTGGTATCTTTATAGTCCTGTCGGGT
TTCGCCACCTCTGACTTGAGCGTCGATTTTTGTGATGCTCGTCAGGGGGGCGGAGCCTATGGAAAAACGC
CAGCAACGCGGCCTTTTTACGGTTCCTGGCC
